>Addgene plasmid #136450 | pcDNA3-HCMVgL-FLAG (Merlin) | depositor full sequence | sequence record 263257 | pcDNA3-HCMVgL-FLAG (Merlin) sequence 6229 bps
GCTAGCGCCACCATGTGCAGAAGGCCCGACTGCGGCTTTTCCTTTAGCCCGGGACCAGTAATCCTGCTGT
GGTGCTGTCTCCTCCTTCCAATAGTATCCTCCGCAGCAGTGTCTGTAGCCCCTACTGCGGCAGAAAAGGT
ACCCGCTGAATGCCCCGAGCTTACACGGAGGTGCCTCCTTGGTGAAGTCTTCGAAGGGGATAAATATGAG
AGTTGGTTGCGCCCTTTGGTCAACGTGACCGGTAGGGATGGTCCTCTTTCTCAGCTTATCAGGTATCGAC
CGGTCACTCCCGAGGCCGCTAACTCCGTCCTGCTGGATGAGGCGTTTTTGGACACCCTGGCCCTGTTGTA
TAACAATCCAGACCAGTTGCGGGCGCTCTTGACTCTCTTGTCTAGTGACACGGCGCCACGATGGATGACT
GTCATGCGAGGCTACTCCGAGTGTGGTGATGGTTCACCAGCAGTGTACACTTGTGTGGATGACCTTTGTC
GAGGCTACGATCTCACAAGGTTGAGTTATGGAAGATCAATTTTCACAGAACATGTACTTGGGTTTGAACT
CGTTCCGCCAAGCCTGTTTAACGTCGTTGTGGCGATACGAAACGAGGCTACTAGAACCAATAGGGCTGTC
CGCCTGCCTGTTAGTACAGCGGCGGCCCCTGAAGGAATTACTCTGTTTTACGGGCTTTACAATGCAGTCA
AAGAGTTTTGCCTGCGCCATCAACTGGACCCTCCCCTTTTGAGACACCTGGATAAGTATTATGCGGGCTT
GCCACCTGAGTTGAAGCAGACGCGAGTGAATTTGCCTGCCCATAGTAGATACGGACCACAGGCCGTTGAC
GCGAGGTCCGGTGGATCCGGAGATTATAAAGATGACGATGACAAGTGATAACTCGAGTCTAGAGGGCCCG
TTTAAACCCGCTGATCAGCCTCGACTGTGCCTTCTAGTTGCCAGCCATCTGTTGTTTGCCCCTCCCCCGT
GCCTTCCTTGACCCTGGAAGGTGCCACTCCCACTGTCCTTTCCTAATAAAATGAGGAAATTGCATCGCAT
TGTCTGAGTAGGTGTCATTCTATTCTGGGGGGTGGGGTGGGGCAGGACAGCAAGGGGGAGGATTGGGAAG
ACAATAGCAGGCATGCTGGGGATGCGGTGGGCTCTATGGCTTCTGAGGCGGAAAGAACCAGCTGGGGCTC
TAGGGGGTATCCCC
[124 nt withheld, positions 1205-1328]
C
[91 nt withheld, positions 1330-1420]
A
[49 nt withheld, positions 1422-1470]
CCTTTGACGTTGGAGTCCACGTTCTTT
[37 nt withheld, positions 1498-1534]
ACCCTATCTCGGTCTATTCTTTTGATTTATAAGGGATTTTGCCGATTTCGGCCTATTGGTTAAAAAATGA
GCTGATTTAACAAAAATTTAACGCGAATTAATTCTGTGGAATGTGTGTCAGTTAGGGTGTGGAAAGTCCC
CAGGCTCCCCAGCAGGCAGAAGTATGCAAAGCATGCATCTCAATTAGTCAGCAACCAGGTGTGGAAAGTC
CCCAGGCTCCCCAGCAGGCAGAAGTATGCAAAGCATGCATCTCAATTAGTCAGCAACCATAGTCCCGCCC
CTAACTCCGCCCATCCCGCCCCTAACTCCGCCCAGTTCCGCCCATTCTCCGCCCCATGGCTGACTAATTT
TTTTTATTTATGCAGAGGCCGAGGCCGCCTCTGCCTCTGAGCTATTCCAGAAGTAGTGAGGAGGCTTTTT
TGGAGGCCTAGGCTTTTGCAAAAAGCTCCCGGGAGCTTGTATATCCATTTTCGGATCTGATCAAGAGACA
GGATGAGGATCGTTTCGCATGATTGAACAAGATGGATTGCACGCAGGTTCTCCGGCCGCTTGGGTGGAGA
GGCTATTCGGCTATGACTGGGCACAACAGACAATCGGCTGCTCTGATGCCGCCGTGTTCCGGCTGTCAGC
GCAGGGGCGCCCGGTTCTTTTTGTCAAGACCGACCTGTCCGGTGCCCTGAATGAACTGCAGGACGAGGCA
GCGCGGCTATCGTGGCTGGCCACGACGGGCGTTCCTTGCGCAGCTGTGCTCGACGTTGTCACTGAAGCGG
GAAGGGACTGGCTGCTATTGGGCGAAGTGCCGGGGCAGGATCTCCTGTCATCTCACCTTGCTCCTGCCGA
GAAAGTATCCATCATGGCTGATGCAATGCGGCGGCTGCATACGCTTGATCCGGCTACCTGCCCATTCGAC
CACCAAGCGAAACATCGCATCGAGCGAGCACGTACTCGGATGGAAGCCGGTCTTGTCGATCAGGATGATC
TGGACGAAGAGCATCAGGGGCTCGCGCCAGCCGAACTGTTCGCCAGGCTCAAGGCGCGCATGCCCGACGG
CGAGGATCTCGTCGTGACCCATGGCGATGCCTGCTTGCCGAATATCATGGTGGAAAATGGCCGCTTTTCT
GGATTCATCGACTGTGGCCGGCTGGGTGTGGCGGACCGCTATCAGGACATAGCGTTGGCTACCCGTGATA
TTGCTGAAGAGCTTGGCGGCGAATGGGCTGACCGCTTCCTCGTGCTTTACGGTATCGCCGCTCCCGATTC
GCAGCGCATCGCCTTCTATCGCCTTCTTGACGAGTTCTTCTGAGCGGGACTCTGGGGTTCGAAATGACCG
ACCAAGCGACGCCCAACCTGCCATCACGAGATTTCGATTCCACCGCCGCCTTCTATGAAAGGTTGGGCTT
CGGAATCGTTTTCCGGGACGCCGGCTGGATGATCCTCCAGCGCGGGGATCTCATGCTGGAGTTCTTCGCC
CACCCCAACTTGTTTATTGCAGCTTATAATGGTTACAAATAAAGCAATAGCATCACAAATTTCACAAATA
AAGCATTTTTTTCACTGCATTCTAGTTGTGGTTTGTCCAAACTCATCAATGTATCTTATCATGTCTGTAT
ACCGTCGACCTCTAGCTAGAGCTTGGCGTAATCATGGTCATAGCTGTTTCCTGTGTGAAATTGTTATCCG
CTCACAATTCCACACAACATACGAGCCGGAAGCATAAAGTGTAAAGCCTGGGGTGCCTAATGAGTGAGCT
AACTCACATTAATTGCGTTGCGCTCACTGCCCGCTTTCCAGTCGGGAAACCTGTCGTGCCAGCTGCATTA
ATGAATCGGCCAACGCGCGGGGAGAGGCGGTTTGCGTATTGGGCGCTCTTCCGCTTCCTCGCTCACTGAC
TCGCTGCGCTCGGTCGTTCGGCTGCGGCGAGCGGTATCAGCTCACTCAAAGGCGGTAATACGGTTATCCA
CAGAATCAGGGGATAACGCAGGAAAGAACATGTGAGCAAAAGGCCAGCAAAAGGCCAGGAACCGTAAAAA
GGCCGCGTTGCTGGCGTTTTTCCATAGGCTCCGCCCCCCTGACGAGCATCACAAAAATCGACGCTCAAGT
CAGAGGTGGCGAAACCCGACAGGACTATAAAGATACCAGGCGTTTCCCCCTGGAAGCTCCCTCGTGCGCT
CTCCTGTTCCGACCCTGCCGCTTACCGGATACCTGTCCGCCTTTCTCCCTTCGGGAAGCGTGGCGCTTTC
TCATAGCTCACGCTGTAGGTATCTCAGTTCGGTGTAGGTCGTTCGCTCCAAGCTGGGCTGTGTGCACGAA
CCCCCCGTTCAGCCCGACCGCTGCGCCTTATCCGGTAACTATCGTCTTGAGTCCAACCCGGTAAGACACG
ACTTATCGCCACTGGCAGCAGCCACTGGTAACAGGATTAGCAGAGCGAGGTATGTAGGCGGTGCTACAGA
GTTCTTGAAGTGGTGGCCTAACTACGGCTACACTAGAAGAACAGTATTTGGTATCTGCGCTCTGCTGAAG
CCAGTTACCTTCGGAAAAAGAGTTGGTAGCTCTTGATCCGGCAAACAAACCACCGCTGGTAGCGGTTTTT
TTGTTTGCAAGCAGCAGATTACGCGCAGAAAAAAAGGATCTCAAGAAGATCCTTTGATCTTTTCTACGGG
GTCTGACGCTCAGTGGAACGAAAACTCACGTTAAGGGATTTTGGTCATGAGATTATCAAAAAGGATCTTC
ACCTAGATCCTTTTAAATTAAAAATGAAGTTTTAAATCAATCTAAAGTATATATGAGTAAACTTGGTCTG
ACAGTTACCAATGCTTAATCAGTGAGGCACCTATCTCAGCGATCTGTCTATTTCGTTCATCCATAGTTGC
CTGACTCCCCGTCGTGTAGATAACTACGATACGGGAGGGCTTACCATCTGGCCCCAGTGCTGCAATGATA
CCGCGAGACCCACGCTCACCGGCTCCAGATTTATCAGCAATAAACCAGCCAGCCGGAAGGGCCGAGCGCA
GAAGTGGTCCTGCAACTTTATCCGCCTCCATCCAGTCTATTAATTGTTGCCGGGAAGCTAGAGTAAGTAG
TTCGCCAGTTAATAGTTTGCGCAACGTTGTTGCCATTGCTACAGGCATCGTGGTGTCACGCTCGTCGTTT
GGTATGGCTTCATTCAGCTCCGGTTCCCAACGATCAAGGCGAGTTACATGATCCCCCATGTTGTGCAAAA
AAGCGGTTAGCTCCTTCGGTCCTCCGATCGTTGTCAGAAGTAAGTTGGCCGCAGTGTTATCACTCATGGT
TATGGCAGCACTGCATAATTCTCTTACTGTCATGCCATCCGTAAGATGCTTTTCTGTGACTGGTGAGTAC
TCAACCAAGTCATTCTGAGAATAGTGTATGCGGCGACCGAGTTGCTCTTGCCCGGCGTCAATACGGGATA
ATACCGCGCCACATAGCAGAACTTTAAAAGTGCTCATCATTGGAAAACGTTCTTCGGGGCGAAAACTCTC
AAGGATCTTACCGCTGTTGAGATCCAGTTCGATGTAACCCACTCGTGCACCCAACTGATCTTCAGCATCT
TTTACTTTCACCAGCGTTTCTGGGTGAGCAAAAACAGGAAGGCAAAATGCCGCAAAAAAGGGAATAAGGG
CGACACGGAAATGTTGAATACTCATACTCTTCCTTTTTCAATATTATTGAAGCATTTATCAGGGTTATTG
TCTCATGAGCGGATACATATTTGAATGTATTTAGAAAAATAAACAAATAGGGGTTCCGCGCACATTTCCC
CGAAAAGTGCCACCTGACGTCGACGGATCGGGAGATCTCCCGATCCCCTATGGTGCACTCTCAGTACAAT
CTGCTCTGATGCCGCATAGTTAAGCCAGTATCTGCTCCCTGCTTGTGTGTTGGAGGTCGCTGAGTAGTGC
GCGAGCAAAATTTAAGCTACAACAAGGCAAGGCTTGACCGACAATTGCATGAAGAATCTGCTTAGGGTTA
GGCGTTTTGCGCTGCTTCGCGATGTACGGGCCAGATATACGCGTTGACATTGATTATTGACTAGTTATTA
ATAGTAATCAATTACGGGGTCATTAGTTCATAGCCCATATATGGAGTTCCGCGTTACATAACTTACGGTA
AATGGCCCGCCTGGCTGACCGCCCAACGACCCCCGCCCATTGACGTCAATAATGACGTATGTTCCCATAG
TAACGCCAATAGGGACTTTCCATTGACGTCAATGGGTGGAGTATTTACGGTAAACTGCCCACTTGGCAGT
ACATCAAGTGTATCATATGCCAAGTACGCCCCCTATTGACGTCAATGACGGTAAATGGCCCGCCTGGCAT
TATGCCCAGTACATGACCTTATGGGACTTTCCTACTTGGCAGTACATCTACGTATTAGTCATCGCTATTA
CCATGGTGATGCGGTTTTGGCAGTACATCAATGGGCGTGGATAGCGGTTTGACTCACGGGGATTTCCAAG
TCTCCACCCCATTGACGTCAATGGGAGTTTGTTTTGGCACCAAAATCAACGGGACTTTCCAAAATGTCGT
AACAACTCCGCCCCATTGACGCAAATGGGCGGTAGGCGTGTACGGTGGGAGGTCTATATAAGCAGAGCTC
TCTGGCTAACTAGAGAACCCACTGCTTACTGGCTTATCGAAATTAATACGACTCACTATAGGGAGACCCA
AGCTG
Features (pLannotate 1.2.2; 20 found; start..end, strand, type, name):
     13..846     +  CDS            gL: GL_HCMV8 - Also known as UL115. Experimental evidence at protein level: Swiss-Prot protein existence level 1. The heterodimer glycoprotein H-glycoprotein L is required for the fusion of viral and plasma membranes leading to virus entry into the host cell. Acts as a functional inhibitor of gH and maintains gH in an inhibited form. Upon binding to host integrins, gL dissociates from gH leading to activation of the viral fusion glycoproteins gB and gH (By similarity). In human cytomegalovirus, forms two distincts complexes to mediate viral entry, a trimer and a pentamer at the surface of the viri
    935..1159    +  polyA_signal   bGH poly(A) signal: bovine growth hormone polyadenylation signal
   1163..1184    +  promoter       SV40 promoter (fragment): SV40 enhancer and early promoter
   1205..1633    +  rep_origin     f1 ori (sequence partly withheld): f1 bacteriophage origin of replication; arrow indicates direction of (+) strand synthesis
   1647..1976    +  promoter       SV40 promoter: SV40 enhancer and early promoter
   2043..2834    +  CDS            neo: KKA2_KLEPN - Also known as kan, nptII. Experimental evidence at protein level: Swiss-Prot protein existence level 1. Resistance to kanamycin, neomycin, paromomycin, ribostamycin, butirosin and gentamicin B. From Klebsiella pneumoniae.
   2858..3016    +  CDS            ble (fragment): BLE_KLEPN - Experimental evidence at protein level: Swiss-Prot protein existence level 1. Binding protein with a strong affinity to the bleomycin family of antibiotics. Binds to CL990; an antimitotic-antibiotic compound. From Klebsiella pneumoniae.
   3011..3132    +  polyA_signal   SV40 poly(A) signal: SV40 polyadenylation signal
   3205..3221    -  protein_bind   lac operator: The lac repressor binds to the lac operator to inhibit transcription in E. coli. This inhibition can be relieved by adding lactose or isopropyl-β-D-thiogalactopyranoside (IPTG). lac repressor encoded by lacI
   3229..3259    -  promoter       lac promoter: promoter for the E. coli lac operon
   3274..3295    -  protein_bind   CAP binding site: CAP binding activates transcription in the presence of cAMP. E. coli catabolite activator protein
   3308..3400    -  CDS            lacI (fragment): lac repressor; lacI; The lac repressor binds to the lac operator to inhibit transcription in E. coli. This inhibition can be relieved by adding lactose or isopropyl-β-D-thiogalactopyranoside (IPTG).
   3583..4168    -  rep_origin     ori: high-copy-number ColE1/pMB1/pBR322/pUC origin of replication
   4339..5199    -  CDS            AmpR: β-lactamase; bla; confers resistance to ampicillin, carbenicillin, and related antibiotics
   5200..5304    -  promoter       AmpR promoter: bla
   5363..5415    -  misc_feature   bom (fragment): basis of mobility region from pBR322
   5570..5949    +  enhancer       CMV enhancer: human cytomegalovirus immediate early enhancer
   5950..6153    +  promoter       CMV promoter: human cytomegalovirus (CMV) immediate early promoter
   6149..6182    +  LTR            5' LTR (truncated) (fragment): truncated 5' long terminal repeat (LTR) from HIV-1
   6198..6216    +  promoter       T7 promoter: promoter for bacteriophage T7 RNA polymerase
