>Addgene plasmid #136450 | pcDNA3-HCMVgL-FLAG (Merlin) | addgene full sequence | sequence record 271691 | Addgene NGS Result
GTGATGCGGTTTTGGCAGTACATCAATGGGCGTGGATAGCGGTTTGACTCACGGGGATTTCCAAGTCTCC
ACCCCATTGACGTCAATGGGAGTTTGTTTTGGCACCAAAATCAACGGGACTTTCCAAAATGTCGTAACAA
CTCCGCCCCATTGACGCAAATGGGCGGTAGGCGTGTACGGTGGGAGGTCTATATAAGCAGAGCTCTCTGG
CTAACTAGAGAACCCACTGCTTACTGGCTTATCGAAATTAATACGACTCACTATAGGGAGACCCAAGCTG
GCTAGCGCCACCATGTGCAGAAGGCCCGACTGCGGCTTTTCCTTTAGCCCGGGACCAGTAATCCTGCTGT
GGTGCTGTCTCCTCCTTCCAATAGTATCCTCCGCAGCAGTGTCTGTAGCCCCTACTGCGGCAGAAAAGGT
ACCCGCTGAATGCCCCGAGCTTACACGGAGGTGCCTCCTTGGTGAAGTCTTCGAAGGGGATAAATATGAG
AGTTGGTTGCGCCCTTTGGTCAACGTGACCGGTAGGGATGGTCCTCTTTCTCAGCTTATCAGGTATCGAC
CGGTCACTCCCGAGGCCGCTAACTCCGTCCTGCTGGATGAGGCGTTTTTGGACACCCTGGCCCTGTTGTA
TAACAATCCAGACCAGTTGCGGGCGCTCTTGACTCTCTTGTCTAGTGACACGGCGCCACGATGGATGACT
GTCATGCGAGGCTACTCCGAGTGTGGTGATGGTTCACCAGCAGTGTACACTTGTGTGGATGACCTTTGTC
GAGGCTACGATCTCACAAGGTTGAGTTATGGAAGATCAATTTTCACAGAACATGTACTTGGGTTTGAACT
CGTTCCGCCAAGCCTGTTTAACGTCGTTGTGGCGATACGAAACGAGGCTACTAGAACCAATAGGGCTGTC
CGCCTGCCTGTTAGTACAGCGGCGGCCCCTGAAGGAATTACTCTGTTTTACGGGCTTTACAATGCAGTCA
AAGAGTTTTGCCTGCGCCATCAACTGGACCCTCCCCTTTTGAGACACCTGGATAAGTATTATGCGGGCTT
GCCACCTGAGTTGAAGCAGACGCGAGTGAATTTGCCTGCCCATAGTAGATACGGACCACAGGCCGTTGAC
GCGAGGTCCGGTGGATCCGGAGATTATAAAGATGACGATGACAAGTGATAACTCGAGTCTAGAGGGCCCG
TTTAAACCCGCTGATCAGCCTCGACTGTGCCTTCTAGTTGCCAGCCATCTGTTGTTTGCCCCTCCCCCGT
GCCTTCCTTGACCCTGGAAGGTGCCACTCCCACTGTCCTTTCCTAATAAAATGAGGAAATTGCATCGCAT
TGTCTGAGTAGGTGTCATTCTATTCTGGGGGGTGGGGTGGGGCAGGACAGCAAGGGGGAGGATTGGGAAG
ACAATAGCAGGCATGCTGGGGATGCGGTGGGCTCTATGGCTTCTGAGGCGGAAAGAACCAGCTGGGGCTC
TAGGGGGTATCCCC
[124 nt withheld, positions 1485-1608]
C
[91 nt withheld, positions 1610-1700]
A
[49 nt withheld, positions 1702-1750]
CCTTTGACGTTGGAGTCCACGTTCTTT
[37 nt withheld, positions 1778-1814]
ACCCTATCTCGGTCTATTCTTTTGATTTATAAGGGATTTTGCCGATTTCGGCCTATTGGTTAAAAAATGA
GCTGATTTAACAAAAATTTAACGCGAATTAATTCTGTGGAATGTGTGTCAGTTAGGGTGTGGAAAGTCCC
CAGGCTCCCCAGCAGGCAGAAGTATGCAAAGCATGCATCTCAATTAGTCAGCAACCAGGTGTGGAAAGTC
CCCAGGCTCCCCAGCAGGCAGAAGTATGCAAAGCATGCATCTCAATTAGTCAGCAACCATAGTCCCGCCC
CTAACTCCGCCCATCCCGCCCCTAACTCCGCCCAGTTCCGCCCATTCTCCGCCCCATGGCTGACTAATTT
TTTTTATTTATGCAGAGGCCGAGGCCGCCTCTGCCTCTGAGCTATTCCAGAAGTAGTGAGGAGGCTTTTT
TGGAGGCCTAGGCTTTTGCAAAAAGCTCCCGGGAGCTTGTATATCCATTTTCGGATCTGATCAAGAGACA
GGATGAGGATCGTTTCGCATGATTGAACAAGATGGATTGCACGCAGGTTCTCCGGCCGCTTGGGTGGAGA
GGCTATTCGGCTATGACTGGGCACAACAGACAATCGGCTGCTCTGATGCCGCCGTGTTCCGGCTGTCAGC
GCAGGGGCGCCCGGTTCTTTTTGTCAAGACCGACCTGTCCGGTGCCCTGAATGAACTGCAGGACGAGGCA
GCGCGGCTATCGTGGCTGGCCACGACGGGCGTTCCTTGCGCAGCTGTGCTCGACGTTGTCACTGAAGCGG
GAAGGGACTGGCTGCTATTGGGCGAAGTGCCGGGGCAGGATCTCCTGTCATCTCACCTTGCTCCTGCCGA
GAAAGTATCCATCATGGCTGATGCAATGCGGCGGCTGCATACGCTTGATCCGGCTACCTGCCCATTCGAC
CACCAAGCGAAACATCGCATCGAGCGAGCACGTACTCGGATGGAAGCCGGTCTTGTCGATCAGGATGATC
TGGACGAAGAGCATCAGGGGCTCGCGCCAGCCGAACTGTTCGCCAGGCTCAAGGCGCGCATGCCCGACGG
CGAGGATCTCGTCGTGACCCATGGCGATGCCTGCTTGCCGAATATCATGGTGGAAAATGGCCGCTTTTCT
GGATTCATCGACTGTGGCCGGCTGGGTGTGGCGGACCGCTATCAGGACATAGCGTTGGCTACCCGTGATA
TTGCTGAAGAGCTTGGCGGCGAATGGGCTGACCGCTTCCTCGTGCTTTACGGTATCGCCGCTCCCGATTC
GCAGCGCATCGCCTTCTATCGCCTTCTTGACGAGTTCTTCTGAGCGGGACTCTGGGGTTCGAAATGACCG
ACCAAGCGACGCCCAACCTGCCATCACGAGATTTCGATTCCACCGCCGCCTTCTATGAAAGGTTGGGCTT
CGGAATCGTTTTCCGGGACGCCGGCTGGATGATCCTCCAGCGCGGGGATCTCATGCTGGAGTTCTTCGCC
CACCCCAACTTGTTTATTGCAGCTTATAATGGTTACAAATAAAGCAATAGCATCACAAATTTCACAAATA
AAGCATTTTTTTCACTGCATTCTAGTTGTGGTTTGTCCAAACTCATCAATGTATCTTATCATGTCTGTAT
ACCGTCGACCTCTAGCTAGAGCTTGGCGTAATCATGGTCATAGCTGTTTCCTGTGTGAAATTGTTATCCG
CTCACAATTCCACACAACATACGAGCCGGAAGCATAAAGTGTAAAGCCTGGGGTGCCTAATGAGTGAGCT
AACTCACATTAATTGCGTTGCGCTCACTGCCCGCTTTCCAGTCGGGAAACCTGTCGTGCCAGCTGCATTA
ATGAATCGGCCAACGCGCGGGGAGAGGCGGTTTGCGTATTGGGCGCTCTTCCGCTTCCTCGCTCACTGAC
TCGCTGCGCTCGGTCGTTCGGCTGCGGCGAGCGGTATCAGCTCACTCAAAGGCGGTAATACGGTTATCCA
CAGAATCAGGGGATAACGCAGGAAAGAACATGTGAGCAAAAGGCCAGCAAAAGGCCAGGAACCGTAAAAA
GGCCGCGTTGCTGGCGTTTTTCCATAGGCTCCGCCCCCCTGACGAGCATCACAAAAATCGACGCTCAAGT
CAGAGGTGGCGAAACCCGACAGGACTATAAAGATACCAGGCGTTTCCCCCTGGAAGCTCCCTCGTGCGCT
CTCCTGTTCCGACCCTGCCGCTTACCGGATACCTGTCCGCCTTTCTCCCTTCGGGAAGCGTGGCGCTTTC
TCATAGCTCACGCTGTAGGTATCTCAGTTCGGTGTAGGTCGTTCGCTCCAAGCTGGGCTGTGTGCACGAA
CCCCCCGTTCAGCCCGACCGCTGCGCCTTATCCGGTAACTATCGTCTTGAGTCCAACCCGGTAAGACACG
ACTTATCGCCACTGGCAGCAGCCACTGGTAACAGGATTAGCAGAGCGAGGTATGTAGGCGGTGCTACAGA
GTTCTTGAAGTGGTGGCCTAACTACGGCTACACTAGAAGAACAGTATTTGGTATCTGCGCTCTGCTGAAG
CCAGTTACCTTCGGAAAAAGAGTTGGTAGCTCTTGATCCGGCAAACAAACCACCGCTGGTAGCGGTGGTT
TTTTTGTTTGCAAGCAGCAGATTACGCGCAGAAAAAAAGGATCTCAAGAAGATCCTTTGATCTTTTCTAC
GGGGTCTGACGCTCAGTGGAACGAAAACTCACGTTAAGGGATTTTGGTCATGAGATTATCAAAAAGGATC
TTCACCTAGATCCTTTTAAATTAAAAATGAAGTTTTAAATCAATCTAAAGTATATATGAGTAAACTTGGT
CTGACAGTTACCAATGCTTAATCAGTGAGGCACCTATCTCAGCGATCTGTCTATTTCGTTCATCCATAGT
TGCCTGACTCCCCGTCGTGTAGATAACTACGATACGGGAGGGCTTACCATCTGGCCCCAGTGCTGCAATG
ATACCGCGAGACCCACGCTCACCGGCTCCAGATTTATCAGCAATAAACCAGCCAGCCGGAAGGGCCGAGC
GCAGAAGTGGTCCTGCAACTTTATCCGCCTCCATCCAGTCTATTAATTGTTGCCGGGAAGCTAGAGTAAG
TAGTTCGCCAGTTAATAGTTTGCGCAACGTTGTTGCCATTGCTACAGGCATCGTGGTGTCACGCTCGTCG
TTTGGTATGGCTTCATTCAGCTCCGGTTCCCAACGATCAAGGCGAGTTACATGATCCCCCATGTTGTGCA
AAAAAGCGGTTAGCTCCTTCGGTCCTCCGATCGTTGTCAGAAGTAAGTTGGCCGCAGTGTTATCACTCAT
GGTTATGGCAGCACTGCATAATTCTCTTACTGTCATGCCATCCGTAAGATGCTTTTCTGTGACTGGTGAG
TACTCAACCAAGTCATTCTGAGAATAGTGTATGCGGCGACCGAGTTGCTCTTGCCCGGCGTCAATACGGG
ATAATACCGCGCCACATAGCAGAACTTTAAAAGTGCTCATCATTGGAAAACGTTCTTCGGGGCGAAAACT
CTCAAGGATCTTACCGCTGTTGAGATCCAGTTCGATGTAACCCACTCGTGCACCCAACTGATCTTCAGCA
TCTTTTACTTTCACCAGCGTTTCTGGGTGAGCAAAAACAGGAAGGCAAAATGCCGCAAAAAAGGGAATAA
GGGCGACACGGAAATGTTGAATACTCATACTCTTCCTTTTTCAATATTATTGAAGCATTTATCAGGGTTA
TTGTCTCATGAGCGGATACATATTTGAATGTATTTAGAAAAATAAACAAATAGGGGTTCCGCGCACATTT
CCCCGAAAAGTGCCACCTGACGTCGACGGATCGGGAGATCTCCCGATCCCCTATGGTGCACTCTCAGTAC
AATCTGCTCTGATGCCGCATAGTTAAGCCAGTATCTGCTCCCTGCTTGTGTGTTGGAGGTCGCTGAGTAG
TGCGCGAGCAAAATTTAAGCTACAACAAGGCAAGGCTTGACCGACAATTGCATGAAGAATCTGCTTAGGG
TTAGGCGTTTTGCGCTGCTTCGCGATGTACGGGCCAGATATACGCGTTGACATTGATTATTGACTAGTTA
TTAATAGTAATCAATTACGGGGTCATTAGTTCATAGCCCATATATGGAGTTCCGCGTTACATAACTTACG
GTAAATGGCCCGCCTGGCTGACCGCCCAACGACCCCCGCCCATTGACGTCAATAATGACGTATGTTCCCA
TAGTAACGCCAATAGGGACTTTCCATTGACGTCAATGGGTGGAGTATTTACGGTAAACTGCCCACTTGGC
AGTACATCAAGTGTATCATATGCCAAGTACGCCCCCTATTGACGTCAATGACGGTAAATGGCCCGCCTGG
CATTATGCCCAGTACATGACCTTATGGGACTTTCCTACTTGGCAGTACATCTACGTATTAGTCATCGCTA
TTACCATG
Features (pLannotate 1.2.2; 20 found; start..end, strand, type, name):
      1..204     +  promoter       CMV promoter: human cytomegalovirus (CMV) immediate early promoter
    200..233     +  LTR            5' LTR (truncated) (fragment): truncated 5' long terminal repeat (LTR) from HIV-1
    249..267     +  promoter       T7 promoter: promoter for bacteriophage T7 RNA polymerase
    293..1126    +  CDS            gL: GL_HCMV8 - Also known as UL115. Experimental evidence at protein level: Swiss-Prot protein existence level 1. The heterodimer glycoprotein H-glycoprotein L is required for the fusion of viral and plasma membranes leading to virus entry into the host cell. Acts as a functional inhibitor of gH and maintains gH in an inhibited form. Upon binding to host integrins, gL dissociates from gH leading to activation of the viral fusion glycoproteins gB and gH (By similarity). In human cytomegalovirus, forms two distincts complexes to mediate viral entry, a trimer and a pentamer at the surface of the viri
   1215..1439    +  polyA_signal   bGH poly(A) signal: bovine growth hormone polyadenylation signal
   1443..1464    +  promoter       SV40 promoter (fragment): SV40 enhancer and early promoter
   1485..1913    +  rep_origin     f1 ori (sequence partly withheld): f1 bacteriophage origin of replication; arrow indicates direction of (+) strand synthesis
   1927..2256    +  promoter       SV40 promoter: SV40 enhancer and early promoter
   2323..3114    +  CDS            neo: KKA2_KLEPN - Also known as kan, nptII. Experimental evidence at protein level: Swiss-Prot protein existence level 1. Resistance to kanamycin, neomycin, paromomycin, ribostamycin, butirosin and gentamicin B. From Klebsiella pneumoniae.
   3138..3296    +  CDS            ble (fragment): BLE_KLEPN - Experimental evidence at protein level: Swiss-Prot protein existence level 1. Binding protein with a strong affinity to the bleomycin family of antibiotics. Binds to CL990; an antimitotic-antibiotic compound. From Klebsiella pneumoniae.
   3291..3412    +  polyA_signal   SV40 poly(A) signal: SV40 polyadenylation signal
   3485..3501    -  protein_bind   lac operator: The lac repressor binds to the lac operator to inhibit transcription in E. coli. This inhibition can be relieved by adding lactose or isopropyl-β-D-thiogalactopyranoside (IPTG). lac repressor encoded by lacI
   3509..3539    -  promoter       lac promoter: promoter for the E. coli lac operon
   3554..3575    -  protein_bind   CAP binding site: CAP binding activates transcription in the presence of cAMP. E. coli catabolite activator protein
   3588..3680    -  CDS            lacI (fragment): lac repressor; lacI; The lac repressor binds to the lac operator to inhibit transcription in E. coli. This inhibition can be relieved by adding lactose or isopropyl-β-D-thiogalactopyranoside (IPTG).
   3863..4451    -  rep_origin     ori: high-copy-number ColE1/pMB1/pBR322/pUC origin of replication
   4622..5482    -  CDS            AmpR: β-lactamase; bla; confers resistance to ampicillin, carbenicillin, and related antibiotics
   5483..5587    -  promoter       AmpR promoter: bla
   5646..5698    -  misc_feature   bom (fragment): basis of mobility region from pBR322
   5853..6232    +  enhancer       CMV enhancer: human cytomegalovirus immediate early enhancer
