[The description below was written by a language model from this plasmid's Addgene catalogue record and pLannotate feature annotations shown in this document.]
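Description:
pcDNA3-HCMVgL-FLAG (Merlin) is a mammalian expression plasmid built on the Invitrogen pcDNA3.1(+) backbone, about 6.2 kb in total, that produces glycoprotein L (gL, UL115) of the human cytomegalovirus Merlin strain. The roughly 900 bp insert is codon-optimized for human cells and sits between the retained NheI and XhoI sites. It carries a short SGGSG linker followed by a C-terminal FLAG epitope for antibody detection. The automated annotation marks only the gL coding region itself, not the linker or tag. Transcription is driven by the CMV immediate-early enhancer and promoter and terminated by the bovine growth hormone polyadenylation signal. A T7 promoter lies just upstream of the insert and would allow in vitro transcription.

In E. coli the plasmid is maintained at high copy through a ColE1/pUC-type origin and selected with ampicillin via β-lactamase; an f1 origin is also present. For mammalian cells, an SV40 early promoter drives the neomycin phosphotransferase gene, followed by an SV40 poly(A) signal, which permits G418 selection of stable lines. The short "HIV-1 LTR", ble, lacI, lac promoter/operator and bom hits are small fragments typical of backbone sequence and are unlikely to be functional elements. The depositor and sequencing-derived records have different start points and differ by three nucleotides in length, but they list the same features in the same order.

gL pairs with gH and contributes to the trimer and pentamer entry complexes on the virion. The plasmid is therefore suited to transfection with other HCMV glycoproteins to reconstitute these complexes, and the associated work concerned engineered receptors for HCMV.
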