Addgene plasmid #136450: pcDNA3-HCMVgL-FLAG (Merlin)
Purpose: Mammalian expression plasmid for HCMV glycoprotein L (Merlin strain) with FLAG tag
Depositing lab: Erik Procko. Depositing organization: University of Illinois at Urbana-Champaign. Publication: Engineered receptors for human cytomegalovirus that are orthogonal to normal human biology. Park J, Gill KS, Aghajani AA, Heredia JD, Choi H, Oberstein A, Procko E. PLoS Pathog. 2020 Jun 19;16(6):e1008647. doi: 10.1371/journal.ppat.1008647. eCollection 2020 Jun. PubMed 32559251.
Backbone
  Vector backbone: pcDNA3.1(+)
  Backbone manufacturer: Invitrogen
  Backbone size w/o insert (bp): 5332
  Total vector size (bp): 6229
  Vector type: Mammalian Expression
  Selectable markers: Neomycin (select with G418)
Growth in bacteria
  Bacterial resistance: Ampicillin, 100 μg/mL
  Growth temperature: 37°C
  Growth strain: DH5alpha
  Copy number: High Copy
Gene/Insert
  Gene/Insert name: glycoprotein L (alt names: gL; UL115)
  Species: Human betaherpesvirus 5
  Insert size (bp): 897
  Mutation: Codon-optimized for human cell expression.
  GenBank ID: YP_081555.1
  Entrez Gene: UL115 (a.k.a. HHV5wtgp101)
  Promoter: CMV
  Tag / fusion protein: Short SGGSG linker and FLAG tag (C terminal on insert)
  Cloning method: Restriction Enzyme; 5′ cloning site NheI (not destroyed); 3′ cloning site XhoI (not destroyed)
  Sequencing primers: 5′ CMV-fwd; 3′ BGH-rev
Terms and licenses: Academic/Nonprofit Terms; Industry Terms: Not Available to Industry
How to cite: pcDNA3-HCMVgL-FLAG (Merlin) was a gift from Erik Procko (Addgene plasmid # 136450 ; http://n2t.net/addgene:136450 ; RRID:Addgene_136450)
